>Addgene plasmid #185707 | pMX-53BP1(1-1710) 3LA7A | addgene full sequence | sequence record 365947 | Addgene NGS Result
CCCAACTGATCTTCAGCATCTTTTACTTTCACCAGCGTTTCTGGGTGAGCAAAAACAGGAAGGCAAAATG
CCGCAAAAAAGGGAATAAGGGCGACACGGAAATGTTGAATACTCATACTCTTCCTTTTTCAATATTATTG
AAGCATTTATCAGGGTTATTGTCTCATGAGCGGATACATATTTGAATGTATTTAGAAAAATAAACAAATA
GGGGTTCCGCGCACATTTCCCCGAAAAGTGCCACCTGCATAATGAAAGACCCCACCTGTAGGTTTGGCAA
GCTAGCTTAAGTAACGCCATTTTGCAAGGCATGGAAAAATACATAACTGAGAATAGAAAAGTTCAGATCA
AGGTCAGGAACAGATGGAACAGCTGAATATGGGCCAAACAGGATATCTGTGGTAAGCAGTTCCTGCCCCG
GCTCAGGGCCAAGAACAGATGGAACAGCTGAATATGGGCCAAACAGGATATCTGTGGTAAGCAGTTCCTG
CCCCGGCTCAGGGCCAAGAACAGATGGTCCCCAGATGCGGTCCAGCCCTCAGCAGTTTCTAGAGAACCAT
CAGATGTTTCCAGGGTGCCCCAAGGACCTGAAATGACCCTGTGCCTTATTTGAACTAACCAATCAGTTCG
CTTCTCGCTTCTGTTCGCGCGCTTCTGCTCCCCGAGCTCAATAAAAGAGCCCACAACCCCTCACTCGGCG
CGCCAGTCCTCCGATTGACTGAGTCGCCCGGGTACCCGTGTATCCAATAAACCCTCTTGCAGTTGCATCC
GACTTGTGGTCTCGCTGTTCCTTGGGAGGGTCTCCTCTGAGTGATTGACTACCCGTCAGCGGGGGTCTTT
CATTTGGGGGCTCGTCCGGGATCGGGAGACCCCTGCCCAGGGACCACCGACCCACCACCGGGAGGTAAGC
TGGCCAGCAACTTATCTGTGTCTGTCCGATTGTCTAGTGTCTATGACTGATTTTATGCGCCTGCGTCGGT
ACTAGTTAGCTAACTAGCTCTGTATCTGGCGGACCCGTGGTGGAACTGACGAGTTCGGAACACCCGGCCG
CAACCCTGGGAGACGTCCCAGGGACTTCGGGGGCCGTTTTTGTGGCCCGACCTGAGTCCAAAAATCCCGA
TCGTTTTGGACTCTTTGGTGCACCCCCCTTAGAGGAGGGATATGTGGTTCTGGTAGGAGACGAGAACCTA
AAACAGTTCCCGCCTCCGTCTGAATTTTTGCTTTCGGTTTGGGACCGAAGCCGCGCCGCGCGTCTTGTCT
GCTGCAGCATCGTTCTGTGTTGTCTCTGTCTGACTGTGTTTCTGTATTTGTCTGAAAATATGGGCCCGGG
CCAGACTGTTACCACTCCCTTAAGTTTGACCTTAGGTCACTGGAAAGATGTCGAGCGGATCGCTCACAAC
CAGTCGGTAGATGTCAAGAAGAGACGTTGGGTTACCTTCTGCTCTGCAGAATGGCCAACCTTTAACGTCG
GATGGCCGCGAGACGGCACCTTTAACCGAGACCTCATCACCCAGGTTAAGATCAAGGTCTTTTCACCTGG
CCCGCATGGACACCCAGACCAGGTCCCCTACATCGTGACCTGGGAAGCCTTGGCTTTTGACCCCCCTCCC
TGGGTCAAGCCCTTTGTACACCCTAAGCCTCCGCCTCCTCTTCCTCCATCCGCCCCGTCTCTCCCCCTTG
AACCTCCTCGTTCGACCCCGCCTCGATCCTCCCTTTATCCAGCCCTCACTCCTTCTCTAGGCGCCCCCAT
ATGGCCATATGAGATCTTATATGGGGCACCCCCGCCCCTTGTAAACTTCCCTGACCCTGACATGACAAGA
GTTACTAACAGCCCCTCTCTCCAAGCTCACTTACAGGCTCTCTACTTAGTCCAGCACGAAGTCTGGAGAC
CTCTGGCGGCAGCCTACCAAGAACAACTGGACCGACCGGTGGTACCTCACCCTTACCGAGTCGGCGACAC
AGTGTGGGTCCGCCGACACCAGACTAAGAACCTAGAACCTCGCTGGAAAGGACCTTACACAGTCCTGCTG
ACCACCCCCACCGCCCTCAAAGTAGACGGCATCGCAGCTTGGATACACGCCGCCCACGTGAAGGCTGCCG
ACCCCGGGGGTGGACCATCCTCTAGACTGCCGGATCCGAATTCCACGCGGCCGCGCCACCATGGCCTACC
CATACGATGTTCCTGACTATGCGATGGACCCTACTGGAAGTCAGTTGGATTCAGATTTCTCTCAGCAAGA
TACTCCTTGCCTGATAATTGAAGATTCTCAGCCTGAAAGCCAGGTTCTAGAGGATGATTCTGGTTCTCAC
TTCAGTATGCTATCTCGACACCTTCCTAATCTCCAGACGCACAAAGAAAATCCTGTGTTGGATGTTGTGT
CCAATCCTGAACAAACAGCTGGAGAAGAACGAGGAGACGGTAATAGTGGGTTCAATGAACATTTGAAAGA
AAACAAGGTTGCAGACCCTGTGGATTCTTCTAACTTGGACACATGTGGTTCCATCAGTCAGGTCATTGAG
CAGTTACCTCAGCCAAACAGGACAAGCAGTGTTCTGGGAATGTCAGTGGAATCTGCTCCTGCTGTGGAGG
AAGAGAAGGGAGAAGAGTTGGAACAGAAGGAGAAAGAGAAGGAAGAAGATACTTCAGGCAATACTACACA
TTCCCTTGGTGCTGAAGATACTGCCTCATCACAGTTGGGTTTTGGGGTTCTGGAAGCTTCCCAGAGCCAG
GATGTTGAGGAAAATACTGTGCCATATGAAGTGGACAAAGAGCAGCTACAATCAGTAACCACCAACTCTG
GTTATACCAGGCTGTCTGATGTGGATGCTAATACTGCAATTAAGCATGAAGAACAGTCCAACGAAGATAT
CCCCATAGCAGAACAGTCCAGCAAGGACATCCCTGTGACAGCACAGCCCAGTAAGGATGTACATGTTGTA
AAAGAGCAAAATCCACCACCTGCAAGGTCAGAGGACATGCCTTTTAGCCCCAAAGCATCTGTTGCTGCTA
TGGAAGCAAAAGAACAGTTGTCTGCACAAGAACTTATGGAAAGTGGACTGCAGATTCAGAAGTCACCAGA
GCCTGAGGTTTTGTCAGCTCAGGAAGACTTGTTTGACCAGAGCAATAAAACAGTATCTTCTGATGGTTGC
TCTACTCCTTCAAGGGAGGAAGGTGGGTGTTCTTTGGCTTCCACTCCTGCCACCACTCTGCATCTCCTGC
AGCTCTCTGGTCAGAGGTCCCTTGTTCAGGACAGTCTTTCCACGAATTCTTCAGATCTTGTTGCTCCTTC
TCCTGATGCTTTCCGATCTACTCCTTTTATCGTTCCTAGCAGTCCCACAGAGCAAGAAGGGAGACAAGAT
AAGCCAATGGACACGTCAGTGTTATCTGAAGAAGGAGGAGAGCCTTTTCAGAAGAAACTTCAAAGTGGTG
AACCAGTGGAGTTAGAAAACCCCCCTCTCCTGCCTGAGTCCACTGTATCACCACAAGCCTCAACACCAAT
ATCTCAGAGCACACCAGTCTTCCCTCCTGGGTCACTTCCTATCCCAGCCCAGCCTCAGTTTTCTCATGAC
ATTTTTATTCCTTCCCCAAGTCTGGAAGAACAATCAAATGATGGGAAGAAAGATGGAGATATGCATAGTT
CATCTTTGACAGTTGAGTGTTCTAAAACTTCAGAGATTGAACCAAAGAATTCCCCTGAGGATCTTGGGCT
ATCTTTGACAGGGGATTCTTGCAAGTTGATGGCTTCTACAAGTGAATATGCTCAGTCCCCAAAGATGGAG
AGCTTGAGTTCTCACAGAATTGATGAAGATGGAGAAAACGCACAGATTGAGGATACGGAACCCATGTCTC
CAGTTCTCAATTCTAAATTTGTTCCTGCTGAAAATGATAGTATCCTGATGAATCCAGCACAGGATGGTGA
AGTACAACTGAGTCAGAATGATGACAAAACAAAGGGAGATGATACAGACACCAGGGATGACATTAGTATT
TTAGCCACTGGTTGCAAGGGCAGAGAAGAAACGGTAGCAGAAGATGTTTGTATTGATCTCACTTGTGATT
CGGGGGCTCAGGCAGTTCCGTCACCAGCTACTCGATCTGAGGCACTTTCTAGTGTGTTAGATCAGGAGGA
AGCTATGGAAATTAAAGAACACCATCCAGAGGAGGGGTCTTCAGGGTCTGAGGTGGAAGAAATCCCTGAG
ACACCTTGTGAAAGTCAAGGAGAGGAACTCAAAGAAGAAAATATGGAGAGTGTTCCGTTGCACCTTTCTG
CTACTGAAACTCAGTCCCAAGGGTTGTGTCTTCAAAAGGAAATGCCAAAAAAAGAATGCTCAGAAGCTAT
GGAAGTTGAAACCAGTGTGATTAGTATTGATTCCCCTCAAAAGTTGGCAATACTTGACCAAGAATTGGAA
CATAAGGAACAGGAAGCTTGGGAAGAAGCTACTTCAGAGGACTCCAGTGTTGTCATTGTAGATGTGAAAG
AGCCATCTCCCAGAGTTGATGTTTCTTGTGAACCTTTGGAGGGAGTGGAGAAGTGCTCAGATGCCCAGTC
ATGGGAGGATATTGCTCCAGAAATAGAACCATGTGCTGAGAATAGATTAGACACCAAGGAAGAAAAGAGT
GTAGAATATGAAGGAGATCTGAAATCAGGGACTGCAGAAACAGAACCTGTAGAGCAAGATTCTTCACAGC
CTTCCTTACCTTTAGTGAGAGCAGATGATCCTTTAAGACTTGACCAGGAGTTGCAGCAGCCCCAAACTCA
GGAGAAAACAAGTAATTCATTAACAGAAGACTCAAAAATGGCTAATGCAAAGCAGCTAAGCTCAGATGCA
GAGGCCCAGAAGCTGGGGAAGCCCTCTGCCCATGCCGCACAAAGCTTCTGTGAAAGTTCTAGTGAAACCC
CATTTCATTTCACTTTGCCTAAAGAAGGTGATATCATCCCACCATTGACTGGTGCAACCCCACCTCTTAT
TGGGCACCTAAAATTGGAGCCCAAGAGACACAGTACTCCTATTGGTATTAGCAACTATCCAGAAAGCACC
ATAGCAACCAGTGATGTCATGTCTGAAAGCATGGTGGAGACCCATGATCCCATACTTGGGAGTGGAAAAG
GGGATTCTGGGGCTGCCCCAGACGTGGATGATAAATTATGTCTAAGAATGAAACTGGTTAGTCCTGAGAC
TGAGGCGAGTGAAGAGTCTTTGCAGTTCAACCTGGAAAAGCCTGCAACTGGTGAAAGAAAAAATGGATCT
ACTGCTGTTGCTGAGTCTGTTGCCAGTCCCCAGAAGACCATGTCTGTGTTGAGCTGTATCTGTGAAGCCA
GGCAAGAGAATGAGGCTCGAAGTGAGGATCCCCCCACCACACCCATCAGGGGGAACTTGCTCCACTTTCC
AAGTTCTCAAGGAGAAGAGGAGAAAGAAAAATTGGAGGGTGACCATACAATCAGGCAGAGTCAACAGCCT
ATGAAGCCCATTAGTCCTGTCAAGGACCCTGTTTCTCCTGCTTCCCAGAAGATGGTCATACAAGGGCCAT
CCAGTCCTCAAGGAGAGGCAATGGTGACAGATGTGCTAGAAGACCAGAAAGAAGGACGGAGTACTAATAA
GGAAAATCCTAGTAAGGCCTTGATTGAAAGGCCCAGCCAAAATAACATAGGAATCCAAACCATGGAGTGT
TCCTTGAGGGTCCCAGAAACTGTTTCAGCAGCAACCCAGACTATAAAGAATGTGTGTGAGCAGGGGACCA
GTACAGTGGACCAGAACTTTGGAAAGCAAGATGCCACAGTTCAGACTGAGAGGGGGAGTGGTGAGAAACC
AGTCAGTGCTCCTGGGGATGATACAGAGTCGCTCCATAGCCAGGGAGAAGAAGAGTTTGATATGCCTCAG
CCTCCACATGGCCATGTCTTACATCGTCACATGAGAACAATCCGGGAAGTACGCACACTTGTCACTCGTG
TCATTACAGATGTGTATTATGTGGATGGAACAGAAGTAGAAAGAAAAGTAACTGAGGAGACTGAAGAGCC
AATTGTAGAGTGTCAGGAGTGTGAAACTGAAGTTTCCCCTTCACAGACTGGGGGCTCCTCAGGTGACCTG
GGGGATATCAGCTCCTTCTCCTCCAAGGCATCCAGCTTACACCGCACATCAAGTGGGACAAGTCTCTCAG
CTATGCACAGCAGTGGAAGCTCAGGGAAAGGAGCCGGACCACTCAGAGGGAAAACCAGCGGGACAGAACC
CGCAGATTTTGCCTTACCCAGCTCCCGAGGAGGCCCAGGAAAACTGAGTCCTAGAAAAGGGGTCAGTCAG
ACAGGGACGCCAGTGTGTGAGGAGGATGGTGATGCAGGCCTTGGCATCAGACAGGGAGGGAAGGCTCCAG
TCACGCCTCGTGGGCGTGGGCGAAGGGGCCGCCCACCTTCTCGGACCACTGGAACCAGAGAAACAGCTGT
GCCTGGCCCCTTGGGCATAGAGGACATTTCACCTAACTTGTCACCAGATGATAAATCCTTCAGCCGTGTC
GTGCCCCGAGTGCCAGACTCCACCAGACGAACAGATGTGGGTGCTGGTGCTTTGCGTCGTAGTGACTCTC
CAGAAATTCCTTTCCAGGCTGCTGCTGGCCCTTCTGATGGCTTAGATGCCTCCTCTCCAGGAAATAGCTT
TGTAGGGCTCCGTGTTGTAGCCAAGTGGTCATCCAATGGCTACTTTTACTCTGGGAAAATCACACGAGAT
GTCGGAGCTGGGAAGTATAAATTGCTCTTTGATGATGGGTACGAATGTGATGTGTTGGGCAAAGACATTC
TGTTATGTGACCCCATCCCGCTGGACACTGAAGTGACGGCCCTCTCGGAGGATGAGTATTTCAGTGCAGG
AGTGGTGAAAGGACATAGGAAGGAGTCTGGGGAACTGTACTACAGCATTGAAAAAGAAGGCCAAAGAAAG
TGGTATAAGCGAATGGCTGTCATCCTGTCCTTGGAGCAAGGAAACAGACTGAGAGAGCAGTATGGGCTTG
GCCCCTATGAAGCAGTAACACCTCTTACAAAGGCAGCAGATATCAGCTTAGACAATTTGGTGGAAGGGAA
GCGGAAACGGCGCAGTAACGTCAGCTCCCCAGCCACCCCTACTGCCTCCAGTAGCAGCAGCACAACCCCT
ACCCGAAAGATCACAGAAAGTCCTCGTGCCTCCATGGGAGTTCTCTCAGGCAAAAGAAAACTTATCACTT
CTGAAGAGGAACGGTCCCCTGCCAAGCGAGGTCGCAAGTCTGCCACAGTAAAACCTGGTGCAGTAGGGGC
AGGAGAGTTTGTGAGCCCCTGTGAGAGTGGAGACAACACCGGTGGAGGATTCCTGAACTGCTGCCCCGGC
TGCTGCATGGAGCCCAGCCTCGGAGGATATCCGTATGATGTTCCTGATTATGCTGGAGGAATGGACTACA
AGGACGACGATGACAAGTAATTAATTAAGTCGACCTGTGGAATGTGTGTCAGTTAGGGTGTGGAAAGTCC
CCAGGCTCCCCAGCAGGCAGAAGTATGCAAAGCATGCATCTCAATTAGTCAGCAACCAGGTGTGGAAAGT
CCCCAGGCTCCCCAGCAGGCAGAAGTATGCAAAGCATGCATCTCAATTAGTCAGCAACCATAGTCCCGCC
CCTAACTCCGCCCATCCCGCCCCTAACTCCGCCCAGTTCCGCCCATTCTCCGCCCCATGGCTGACTAATT
TTTTTTATTTATGCAGAGGCCGAGGCCGCCTCGGCCTCTGAGCTATTCCAGAAGTAGTGAGGAGGCTTTT
TTGGAGGCCTAGGCTTTTGCAAAAAGCTTACCATGACCGAGTACAAGCCCACGGTGCGCCTCGCCACCCG
CGACGACGTCCCCAGGGCCGTACGCACCCTCGCCGCCGCGTTCGCCGACTACCCCGCCACGCGCCACACC
GTCGATCCGGACCGCCACATCGAGCGGGTCACCGAGCTGCAAGAACTCTTCCTCACGCGCGTCGGGCTCG
ACATCGGCAAGGTGTGGGTCGCGGACGACGGCGCCGCGGTGGCGGTCTGGACCACGCCGGAGAGCGTCGA
AGCGGGGGCGGTGTTCGCCGAGATCGGCCCGCGCATGGCCGAGTTGAGCGGTTCCCGGCTGGCCGCGCAG
CAACAGATGGAAGGCCTCCTGGCGCCGCACCGGCCCAAGGAGCCCGCGTGGTTCCTGGCCACCGTCGGCG
TCTCGCCCGACCACCAGGGCAAGGGTCTGGGCAGCGCCGTCGTGCTCCCCGGAGTGGAGGCGGCCGAGCG
CGCCGGGGTGCCCGCCTTCCTGGAGACCTCCGCGCCCCGCAACCTCCCCTTCTACGAGCGGCTCGGCTTC
ACCGTCACCGCCGACGTCGAGGTGCCCGAAGGACCGCGCACCTGGTGCATGACCCGCAAGCCCGGTGCCT
GACGCCCGCCCCACGACCCGCAGCGCCCGACCGAAAGGAGCGCACGACCCCATGCATCGTCGACGATAAA
ATAAAAGATTTTATTTAGTCTCCAGAAAAAGGGGGGAATGAAAGACCCCACCTGTAGGTTTGGCAAGCTA
GCTTAAGTAACGCCATTTTGCAAGGCATGGAAAAATACATAACTGAGAATAGAGAAGTTCAGATCAAGGT
CAGGAACAGATGGAACAGCTGAATATGGGCCAAACAGGATATCTGTGGTAAGCAGTTCCTGCCCCGGCTC
AGGGCCAAGAACAGATGGAACAGCTGAATATGGGCCAAACAGGATATCTGTGGTAAGCAGTTCCTGCCCC
GGCTCAGGGCCAAGAACAGATGGTCCCCAGATGCGGTCCAGCCCTCAGCAGTTTCTAGAGAACCATCAGA
TGTTTCCAGGGTGCCCCAAGGACCTGAAATGACCCTGTGCCTTATTTGAACTAACCAATCAGTTCGCTTC
TCGCTTCTGTTCGCGCGCTTCTGCTCCCCGAGCTCAATAAAAGAGCCCACAACCCCTCACTCGGGGCGCC
AGTCCTCCGATTGACTGAGTCGCCCGGGTACCCGTGTATCCAATAAACCCTCTTGCAGTTGCATCCGACT
TGTGGTCTCGCTGTTCCTTGGGAGGGTCTCCTCTGAGTGATTGACTACCCGTCAGCGGGGGTCTTTCACA
TGCAGCATGTATCAAAATTAATTTGGTTTTTTTTCTTAAGTATTTACATTAAATGGCCATAGTTGCATTA
ATGAATCGGCCAACGCGCGGGGAGAGGCGGTTTGCGTATTGGGCGCTCTTCCGCTTCCTCGCTCACTGAC
TCGCTGCGCTCGGTCGTTCGGCTGCGGCGAGCGGTATCAGCTCACTCAAAGGCGGTAATACGGTTATCCA
CAGAATCAGGGGATAACGCAGGAAAGAACATGTGAGCAAAAGGCCAGCAAAAGGCCAGGAACCGTAAAAA
GGCCGCGTTGCTGGCGTTTTTCCATAGGCTCCGCCCCCCTGACGAGCATCACAAAAATCGACGCTCAAGT
CAGAGGTGGCGAAACCCGACAGGACTATAAAGATACCAGGCGTTTCCCCCTGGAAGCTCCCTCGTGCGCT
CTCCTGTTCCGACCCTGCCGCTTACCGGATACCTGTCCGCCTTTCTCCCTTCGGGAAGCGTGGCGCTTTC
TCATAGCTCACGCTGTAGGTATCTCAGTTCGGTGTAGGTCGTTCGCTCCAAGCTGGGCTGTGTGCACGAA
CCCCCCGTTCAGCCCGACCGCTGCGCCTTATCCGGTAACTATCGTCTTGAGTCCAACCCGGTAAGACACG
ACTTATCGCCACTGGCAGCAGCCACTGGTAACAGGATTAGCAGAGCGAGGTATGTAGGCGGTGCTACAGA
GTTCTTGAAGTGGTGGCCTAACTACGGCTACACTAGAAGAACAGTATTTGGTATCTGCGCTCTGCTGAAG
CCAGTTACCTTCGGAAAAAGAGTTGGTAGCTCTTGATCCGGCAAACAAACCACCGCTGGTAGCGGTGGTT
TTTTTGTTTGCAAGCAGCAGATTACGCGCAGAAAAAAAGGATCTCAAGAAGATCCTTTGATCTTTTCTAC
GGGGTCTGACGCTCAGTGGAACGAAAACTCACGTTAAGGGATTTTGGTCATGAGATTATCAAAAAGGATC
TTCACCTAGATCCTTTTGCGGCCGGCCGCAAATCAATCTAAAGTATATATGAGTAAACTTGGTCTGACAG
TTACCAATGCTTAATCAGTGAGGCACCTATCTCAGCGATCTGTCTATTTCGTTCATCCATAGTTGCCTGA
CTCCCCGTCGTGTAGATAACTACGATACGGGAGGGCTTACCATCTGGCCCCAGTGCTGCAATGATACCGC
GAGACCCACGCTCACCGGCTCCAGATTTATCAGCAATAAACCAGCCAGCCGGAAGGGCCGAGCGCAGAAG
TGGTCCTGCAACTTTATCCGCCTCCATCCAGTCTATTAATTGTTGCCGGGAAGCTAGAGTAAGTAGTTCG
CCAGTTAATAGTTTGCGCAACGTTGTTGCCATTGCTACAGGCATCGTGGTGTCACGCTCGTCGTTTGGTA
TGGCTTCATTCAGCTCCGGTTCCCAACGATCAAGGCGAGTTACATGATCCCCCATGTTGTGCAAAAAAGC
GGTTAGCTCCTTCGGTCCTCCGATCGTTGTCAGAAGTAAGTTGGCCGCAGTGTTATCACTCATGGTTATG
GCAGCACTGCATAATTCTCTTACTGTCATGCCATCCGTAAGATGCTTTTCTGTGACTGGTGAGTACTCAA
CCAAGTCATTCTGAGAATAGTGTATGCGGCGACCGAGTTGCTCTTGCCCGGCGTCAATACGGGATAATAC
CGCGCCACATAGCAGAACTTTAAAAGTGCTCATCATTGGAAAACGTTCTTCGGGGCGAAAACTCTCAAGG
ATCTTACCGCTGTTGAGATCCAGTTCGATGTAACCCACTCGTGCA
Features (pLannotate 1.2.2; 15 found; start..end, strand, type, name):
    117..221     -  promoter       AmpR promoter: bla
    251..844     +  LTR            LTR: long terminal repeat from Moloney murine leukemia virus
    907..1264    +  misc_feature   MMLV Ψ: packaging signal of Moloney murine leukemia virus (MMLV)
   1329..1745    +  CDS            gag (truncated): truncated Moloney murine leukemia virus (MMLV) gag gene lacking the start codon
   1755..2129    +  misc_feature   pol region: Moloney murine leukemia virus (MMLV) pol region containing the splice acceptor site
   2167..2193    +  CDS            3xHA (fragment): three tandem HA epitope tags
   2194..7323    +  CDS            TP53BP1 (fragment): TP53B_HUMAN - Experimental evidence at protein level: Swiss-Prot protein existence level 1. Double-strand break (DSB) repair protein involved in response to DNA damage, telomere dynamics and class-switch recombination (CSR) during antibody genesis (PubMed:12364621, PubMed:22553214, PubMed:23333306, PubMed:17190600, PubMed:21144835, PubMed:28241136). Plays a key role in the repair of double-strand DNA breaks (DSBs) in response to DNA damage by promoting non-homologous end joining (NHEJ)- mediated repair of DSBs and specifically counteracting the function of the homologous recombination (HR) rep
   7417..7437    +  CDS            FLAG (fragment): FLAG® epitope tag, followed by an enterokinase cleavage site
   7464..7793    +  promoter       SV40 promoter: SV40 enhancer and early promoter
   7803..8402    +  CDS            PuroR: puromycin N-acetyltransferase; pac from Streptomyces alboniger; confers resistance to puromycin
   8507..8628    +  LTR            3' LTR (ΔU3) (fragment): self-inactivating 3' long terminal repeat (LTR) from Moloney murine leukemia virus
   8629..9098    +  LTR            LTR: long terminal repeat from Moloney murine leukemia virus
   9164..9216    -  CDS            lacI (fragment): lac repressor; lacI; The lac repressor binds to the lac operator to inhibit transcription in E. coli. This inhibition can be relieved by adding lactose or isopropyl-β-D-thiogalactopyranoside (IPTG).
   9399..9987    -  rep_origin     ori: high-copy-number ColE1/pMB1/pBR322/pUC origin of replication
  10151..116     -  CDS            AmpR (across the origin): β-lactamase; bla; confers resistance to ampicillin, carbenicillin, and related antibiotics
