[The description below was written by a language model from this plasmid's Addgene catalogue record and pLannotate feature annotations shown in this document.]
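Description:
pMX-53BP1(1-1710) 3LA7A is a 10,895 bp Moloney murine leukemia virus-based retroviral vector built on the pMX backbone for stable expression of a mutant human 53BP1 (TP53BP1) fragment in mammalian cells. It is propagated in E. coli through a high-copy ColE1/pUC-type origin and an ampicillin resistance gene. The viral portion comprises a 5′ MMLV LTR, the Ψ packaging signal, a truncated gag segment lacking its start codon, and a pol region carrying the splice acceptor. Together these allow the transcript to be packaged into retroviral particles when the viral proteins are supplied in trans. A 3′ LTR closes the proviral unit.

The 5,130 bp insert encodes residues 1–1710 of 53BP1. It is preceded by an N-terminal HA epitope and followed by C-terminal tags, listed in the catalogue as Flag, HA and a tetracysteine tag; the feature table annotates only the N-terminal HA and a FLAG fragment. The catalogue gives SV40 as the promoter, but in the annotated map the SV40 enhancer/early promoter lies downstream of the insert, directly ahead of the puromycin N-acetyltransferase gene. This suggests that it drives the selection marker and that the 53BP1 cassette is transcribed from the 5′ LTR.

The protein carries seven phosphosite substitutions (7A: T302A, S452A, S523A, S543A, S625A, S784A, S892A) and three leucine substitutions (3LA: L175A, L517A, L693A). According to the record, this combination prevents recruitment of shieldin and RIF1 to DNA double-strand breaks and disrupts 53BP1 activity. The construct therefore suits work on 53BP1 effector recruitment in double-strand break repair, using puromycin-selected transduced cells.
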