Addgene plasmid #185707: pMX-53BP1(1-1710) 3LA7A
Purpose: Mammalian Expression, Retroviral vector that encodes 7A and 3LA mutant of 53BP1. Prevents shieldin and RIF1 recruitment to sites of double-strand breaks and disrupts 53BP1 activity.
Depositing lab: Daniel Durocher. Depositing organization: Sinai Health System. Publication: RIF1 acts in DNA repair through phosphopeptide recognition of 53BP1. Setiaputra D, Escribano-Diaz C, Reinert JK, Sadana P, Zong D, Callen E, Sifri C, Seebacher J, Nussenzweig A, Thoma NH, Durocher D. Mol Cell. 2022 Apr 7;82(7):1359-1371.e9. doi: 10.1016/j.molcel.2022.01.025. Epub 2022 Feb 24. PubMed 35216668.
Backbone
  Vector backbone: pMX
  Total vector size (bp): 10895
  Vector type: Mammalian Expression, Retroviral
  Selectable markers: Puromycin
Growth in bacteria
  Bacterial resistance: Ampicillin, 100 μg/mL
  Growth temperature: 30°C
  Growth strain: NEB Stable
  Copy number: Unknown
Gene/Insert
  Gene/Insert name: 53BP1(1-1710) 3LA7A
  Species: H. sapiens (human)
  Insert size (bp): 5130
  Mutation: T302A, S452A, S523A, S543A, S625A, S784A, and S892A and L175A, L517A, and L693A.
  GenBank ID: NM_005657.4 NM_005657.4
  Entrez Gene: TP53BP1 (a.k.a. 53BP1, TDRD30, p202, p53BP1)
  Promoter: SV40
  Tag / fusion protein: Flag tag (C terminal on insert); HA tag (N terminal on insert); HA tag (C terminal on insert); tetracysteine tag (C terminal on insert)
  Cloning method: Unknown
  Sequencing primers: 5′ GCTTGGATACACGCCGC
Terms and licenses: Academic/Nonprofit Terms; Industry Terms: Not Available to Industry
How to cite: pMX-53BP1(1-1710) 3LA7A was a gift from Daniel Durocher (Addgene plasmid # 185707 ; http://n2t.net/addgene:185707 ; RRID:Addgene_185707)
